Addgene plasmid #12708: DCT.VV.Orf20
Purpose: This plasmid was designed for screening purposes and may contain discrepancies relative to the current canonical GenBank version of the gene.
Depositing lab: Jack Bennink & Jon Yewdell. Depositing organization: National Institute of Allergy and Infectious Diseases (NIAID). Publication: Identification of poxvirus CD8+ T cell determinants to enable rational design and characterization of smallpox vaccines. Tscharke DC, Karupiah G, Zhou J, Palmore T, Irvine KR, Haeryfar SM, Williams S, Sidney J, Sette A, Bennink JR, Yewdell JW. J Exp Med. 2005 January 3; 201(1): 95–104. 10.1084/jem.20041912 PubMed 15623576.
Backbone
  Vector backbone: pcDNA 3.1D V5-His-TOPO
  Backbone manufacturer: Invitrogen
  Backbone size w/o insert (bp): 5514
  Vector type: Mammalian Expression
  Selectable markers: Neomycin (select with G418)
Growth in bacteria
  Bacterial resistance: Ampicillin, 100 μg/mL
  Growth temperature: 37°C
  Growth strain: DH5alpha
  Copy number: High Copy
Gene/Insert
  Gene/Insert name: VV.Orf20 (alt name: VV_WR_062)
  Species: Vaccinia Virus
  Insert size (bp): 1704
  Cloning method: Restriction Enzyme; 5′ cloning site BamHI (not destroyed); 3′ cloning site BamHI (not destroyed)
  Sequencing primers: 5′ Universal T7
Terms and licenses: Academic/Nonprofit Terms; Industry Terms: Not Available to Industry
Depositor comments: Please see the Vaccinia kit page ( https://www.addgene.org/vvorf/ ) for more information. The kit page contains the supplemental VVOrfData spreadsheet, which includes important information about this plasmid. The plasmid and insert names provided here relate only to this library. The name of the ORF (if present) in VACV strain Copenhagen and the name of the ORF (if annotated) in VACV strain WR sequence can be found in VVOrfData spreadsheet. Please note that the amino acid sequence given for each ORF in the spreadsheet may contain some errors. Additionally, changes from the expected sequence may be present in these plasmids. Please see Addgene's quality control sequence and sequencing notes in the VVOrfData spreadsheet before ordering this plasmid.
How to cite: DCT.VV.Orf20 was a gift from Jack Bennink & Jon Yewdell (Addgene plasmid # 12708 ; http://n2t.net/addgene:12708 ; RRID:Addgene_12708)
