[The description below was written by a language model from this plasmid's Addgene catalogue record.]
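Description:
DCT.VV.Orf20 is a mammalian expression plasmid built on the commercial pcDNA 3.1D V5-His-TOPO backbone (about 5.5 kb without insert) and carries a roughly 1.7 kb vaccinia virus open reading frame, designated VV.Orf20 within its library and also listed as VV_WR_062. The insert is recorded as flanked by BamHI sites that remain intact at both ends, and it can be read from the universal T7 primer site upstream. The plasmid is maintained at high copy in E. coli under ampicillin selection, and a neomycin resistance marker allows G418 selection of transfected mammalian cells. No feature table accompanies the record, so the promoter and tag configuration are not explicitly stated. This backbone family normally drives expression from the CMV immediate-early promoter and offers C-terminal V5 and polyhistidine tags, but whether the viral ORF is fused in frame to those tags is not indicated.

The construct belongs to a collection of individually cloned vaccinia virus ORFs made for screening, associated with work identifying poxvirus CD8+ T cell determinants to support the design and characterization of smallpox vaccines. In that setting, expressing single viral genes in mammalian cells lets researchers test which viral proteins give rise to epitopes recognized by virus-specific T cells. The record cautions that the plasmid and insert names apply only to this library, with the corresponding ORF names in the Copenhagen and WR strains given in a supplementary spreadsheet. It also notes that, as a screening reagent, the cloned sequence may differ from the current canonical reference sequence of the gene, so the insert should be checked against the available quality control sequencing before it is relied upon.
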