>Addgene plasmid #12708 | DCT.VV.Orf20 | addgene partial sequence | sequence record 19104 | T7 5'-TAATACGACTCACTATAGGG-3'
TTGGTACCGAGCTCGGATCCAGTACCCTTCACCGAATTCCAGCTGACCACCCATGGATTTTATTCGTAGA
AAGTATCTTATATACACAGTAGAAAATAATATAGATTTTTTAAAGGATGATACATTAAGTAAAGTAAACA
ATTTTACCCTCAATCATGTACTAGCTCTCAAGTATCTAGTTAGCAATTTTCCTCAACATGTTATTACTAA
GGATGTATTAGCTAATACCAATTTTTTTGTTTTCATACATATGGTACGATGTTGTAAAGTGTACGAAGCG
GTTTTACGACACGCATTTGATGCACCCACGTTGTACGTTAAAGCATTGACTAAGAATTATTTATCGTTTA
GTAACACAATACAATCGTACAAGGAAACCGTGCATAAACTAACACAAGATGAAAAATTTTTAGAGGTTGC
CAAATACATGGACGAATTAGGAGAACTTATAGGCGTAAATTATGACTTAGTTCTTAATCCATTATTTCAC
GGAGGGGAACCCATCAAAGATATGGAAATCATTTTTTTAAAACTGTTTAAGAAAACAGACTTCAAAGTTG
TTAAAAAATTAAGTGTTATAAGATTACTTATTTGGGCTTACCTAAGCAAGAAAGATACAGGCATAGAGTT
TGCGGATAATGATAGACAAGATATATATACTCTATTTCAACAAACTGGTAGAATCGTCCATAGCAATCTA
ACAGAAACGTTTAGAGATTATATCTTTCCCGGA
